>Addgene plasmid #81926 | pDONR223_EGFR_WT | addgene full sequence | sequence record 168844 | Addgene NGS Result
TTACGCGTCGTTCCACTGAGCGTCAGACCCCGTAGAAAAGATCAAAGGATCTTCTTGAGATCCTTTTTTT
CTGCGCGTAATCTGCTGCTTGCAAACAAAAAAACCACCGCTACCAGCGGTGGTTTGTTTGCCGGATCAAG
AGCTACCAACTCTTTTTCCGAAGGTAACTGGCTTCAGCAGAGCGCAGATACCAAATACTGTTCTTCTAGT
GTAGCCGTAGTTAGGCCACCACTTCAAGAACTCTGTAGCACCGCCTACATACCTCGCTCTGCTAATCCTG
TTACCAGTGGCTGCTGCCAGTGGCGATAAGTCGTGTCTTACCGGGTTGGACTCAAGACGATAGTTACCGG
ATAAGGCGCAGCGGTCGGGCTGAACGGGGGGTTCGTGCACACAGCCCAGCTTGGAGCGAACGACCTACAC
CGAACTGAGATACCTACAGCGTGAGCTATGAGAAAGCGCCACGCTTCCCGAAGGGAGAAAGGCGGACAGG
TATCCGGTAAGCGGCAGGGTCGGAACAGGAGAGCGCACGAGGGAGCTTCCAGGGGGAAACGCCTGGTATC
TTTATAGTCCTGTCGGGTTTCGCCACCTCTGACTTGAGCGTCGATTTTTGTGATGCTCGTCAGGGGGGCG
GAGCCTATGGAAAAACGCCAGCAACGCGGCCTTTTTACGGTTCCTGGCCTTTTGCTGGCCTTTTGCTCAC
ATGTTCTTTCCTGCGTTATCCCCTGATTCTGTGGATAACCGTATTACCGCCTTTGAGTGAGCTGATACCG
CTCGCCGCAGCCGAACGACCGAGCGCAGCGAGTCAGTGAGCGAGGAAGCGGAAGAGCGCCCAATACGCAA
ACCGCCTCTCCCCGCGCGTTGGCCGATTCATTAATGCAGCTGGCACGACAGGTTTCCCGACTGGAAAGCG
GGCAGTGAGCGCAACGCAATTAATACGCGTACCGCTAGCCAGGAAGAGTTTGTAGAAACGCAAAAAGGCC
ATCCGTCAGGATGGCCTTCTGCTTAGTTTGATGCCTGGCAGTTTATGGCGGGCGTCCTGCCCGCCACCCT
CCGGGCCGTTGCTTCACAACGTTCAAATCCGCTCCCGGCGGATTTGTCCTACTCAGGAGAGCGTTCACCG
ACAAACAACAGATAAAACGAAAGGCCCAGTCTTCCGACTGAGCCTTTCGTTTTATTTGATGCCTGGCAGT
TCCCTACTCTCGCGTTAACGCTAGCATGGATGTTTTCCCAGTCACGACGTTGTAAAACGACGGCCAGTCT
TAAGCTCGGGCCCCAAATAATGATTTTATTTTGACTGATAGTGACCTGTTCGTTGCAACAAATTGATGAG
CAATGCTTTTTTATAATGCCAACTTTGTACAAAAAAGTTGGCACC
[3630 nt withheld, positions 1376-5005]
TGATTGCCAACTTTCTTGTACAAAGTTGGCATTATAAGAAAGCATTGCTTATCAATTTGTTGCAACGAAC
AGGTCACTATCAGTCAAAATAAAATCATTATTTGCCATCCAGCTGATATCCCCTATAGTGAGTCGTATTA
CATGGTCATAGCTGTTTCCTGGCAGCTCTGGCCCGTGTCTCAAAATCTCTGATGTTACATTGCACAAGAT
AAAAATATATCATCATGCCTCCTCTAGACCAGCCAGGACAGAAATGCCTCGACTTCGCTGCTACCCAAGG
TTGCCGGGTGACGCACACCGTGGAAACGGATGAAGGCACGAACCCAGTGGACATAAGCCTGTTCGGTTCG
TAAGCTGTAATGCAAGTAGCGTATGCGCTCACGCAACTGGTCCAGAACCTTGACCGAACGCAGCGGTGGT
AACGGCGCAGTGGCGGTTTTCATGGCTTGTTATGACTGTTTTTTTGGGGTACAGTCTATGCCTCGGGCAT
CCAAGCAGCAAGCGCGTTACGCCGTGGGTCGATGTTTGATGTTATGGAGCAGCAACGATGTTACGCAGCA
GGGCAGTCGCCCTAAAACAAAGTTAAACATTATGAGGGAAGCGGTGATCGCCGAAGTATCGACTCAACTA
TCAGAGGTAGTTGGCGTCATCGAGCGCCATCTCGAACCGACGTTGCTGGCCGTACATTTGTACGGCTCCG
CAGTGGATGGCGGCCTGAAGCCACACAGTGATATTGATTTGCTGGTTACGGTGACCGTAAGGCTTGATGA
AACAACGCGGCGAGCTTTGATCAACGACCTTTTGGAAACTTCGGCTTCCCCTGGAGAGAGCGAGATTCTC
CGCGCTGTAGAAGTCACCATTGTTGTGCACGACGACATCATTCCGTGGCGTTATCCAGCTAAGCGCGAAC
TGCAATTTGGAGAATGGCAGCGCAATGACATTCTTGCAGGTATCTTCGAGCCAGCCACGATCGACATTGA
TCTGGCTATCTTGCTGACAAAAGCAAGAGAACATAGCGTTGCCTTGGTAGGTCCAGCGGCGGAGGAACTC
TTTGATCCGGTTCCTGAACAGGATCTATTTGAGGCGCTAAATGAAACCTTAACGCTATGGAACTCGCCGC
CCGACTGGGCTGGCGATGAGCGAAATGTAGTGCTTACGTTGTCCCGCATTTGGTACAGCGCAGTAACCGG
CAAAATCGCGCCGAAGGATGTCGCTGCCGACTGGGCAATGGAGCGCCTGCCGGCCCAGTATCAGCCCGTC
ATACTTGAAGCTAGACAGGCTTATCTTGGACAAGAAGAAGATCGCTTGGCCTCGCGCGCAGATCAGTTGG
AAGAATTTGTCCACTACGTGAAAGGCGAGATCACCAAGGTAGTCGGCAAATAACCCTCGAGCCACCCATG
ACCAAAATCCCTTAACGTGAG
Features (pLannotate 1.2.2; 12 found; start..end, strand, type, name):
     55..643     +  rep_origin     ori: high-copy-number ColE1/pMB1/pBR322/pUC origin of replication
    826..918     +  CDS            lacI (fragment): lac repressor; lacI; The lac repressor binds to the lac operator to inhibit transcription in E. coli. This inhibition can be relieved by adding lactose or isopropyl-β-D-thiogalactopyranoside (IPTG).
    973..1000    -  terminator     rrnB T2 terminator: transcription terminator T2 from the E. coli rrnB gene
   1132..1175    +  terminator     rrnB T1 terminator: Escherichia coli rrnB; transcription terminator T1 from the E. coli rrnB gene
   1222..1258    -  CDS            lacZα (fragment): LacZα fragment of β-galactosidase; lacZ fragment
   1275..1370    +  protein_bind   attL3: mutant version of attL; recombination site for the Gateway® LR reaction LR Clonase™
   1376..5005    +  CDS            EGFR (sequence withheld): EGFR_HUMAN - Also known as ERBB, ERBB1, HER1. Experimental evidence at protein level: Swiss-Prot protein existence level 1. (Microbial infection) Acts as a receptor for hepatitis C virus (HCV) in hepatocytes and facilitates its cell entry. Mediates HCV entry by promoting the formation of the CD81-CLDN1 receptor complexes that are essential for HCV entry and by enhancing membrane fusion of cells expressing HCV envelope glycoproteins. From Homo sapiens (Human).
   5013..5108    -  protein_bind   attL3: mutant version of attL; recombination site for the Gateway® LR reaction LR Clonase™
   5127..5145    -  promoter       T7 promoter: promoter for bacteriophage T7 RNA polymerase
   5335..5358    +  promoter       Pc promoter (fragment): intI1 (promoter lies within the coding sequence); class 1 integron promoter
   5534..5590    +  CDS            GmR (fragment): gentamycin acetyltransferase; aacC1; confers resistance to gentamycin
   5597..6388    +  CDS            SmR: aminoglycoside adenylyltransferase (Murphy, 1985); aadA; confers resistance to spectinomycin and streptomycin
