[The description below was written by a language model from this plasmid's Addgene catalogue record and pLannotate feature annotations shown in this document.]
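Description:
pDONR223_EGFR_WT is a Gateway entry clone built on the Invitrogen pDONR223 backbone and carrying the wild-type human EGFR open reading frame (the epidermal growth factor receptor, also known as ERBB1 or HER1). It is a bacterial propagation and shuttling plasmid rather than an expression vector. The sequenced record is about 6.4 kb and contains a high-copy ColE1/pUC-type origin of replication. An aadA (SmR) aminoglycoside adenylyltransferase gene confers spectinomycin/streptomycin resistance, matching the catalogue's spectinomycin selection. Short annotated fragments of a class 1 integron Pc promoter and a gentamicin acetyltransferase gene lie just upstream of aadA. These are probably remnants of the integron source of the resistance cassette, as are the small lacI and lacZα fragments elsewhere in the backbone.

The roughly 3.6 kb EGFR coding sequence is flanked on both sides by attL-type recombination sites in opposite orientations. The automated annotation labels both as attL3, although an entry clone of this kind would normally carry a distinct pair of attL sites. These sites allow LR Clonase-mediated transfer of the ORF into any compatible Gateway destination vector, which then supplies the promoter and any tags. The catalogue lists no promoter for the insert. rrnB T1 and T2 terminators sit upstream of the cassette to insulate it from read-through transcription, and a T7 promoter lies downstream, pointing back toward the insert. The depositor describes the clone as "closed", meaning a stop codon immediately follows the ORF, so C-terminal fusions from a destination vector will not be read through. The plasmid belongs to the Target Accelerator Plasmid Collection. There it serves as the wild-type reference allele for building expression constructs used to compare cancer-associated variants functionally.
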