Addgene plasmid #81926: pDONR223_EGFR_WT
Purpose: Gateway Donor vector containing EGFR, part of the Target Accelerator Plasmid Collection.
Depositing lab: Jesse Boehm & William Hahn & David Root. Depositing organization: Broad Institute. Publication: Systematic Functional Interrogation of Rare Cancer Variants Identifies Oncogenic Alleles. Kim E, Ilic N, Shrestha Y, Zou L, Kamburov A, Zhu C, Yang X, Lubonja R, Tran N, Nguyen C, Lawrence MS, Piccioni F, Bagul M, Doench JG, Chouinard CR, Wu X, Hogstrom L, Natoli T, Tamayo P, Horn H, Corsello SM, Lage K, Root DE, Subramanian A, Golub TR, Getz G, Boehm JS, Hahn WC. Cancer Discov. 2016 Jul;6(7):714-26. doi: 10.1158/2159-8290.CD-16-0160. Epub 2016 May 4. PubMed 27147599.
Backbone
  Vector backbone: pDONR223
  Backbone manufacturer: Invitrogen
  Backbone size w/o insert (bp): 2790
  Vector type: Gateway Entry vector
Growth in bacteria
  Bacterial resistance: Spectinomycin, 50 μg/mL
  Growth temperature: 37°C
  Growth strain: DH5alpha
  Copy number: High Copy
Gene/Insert
  Gene/Insert name: EGFR (alt name: NM_005228.4)
  Species: H. sapiens (human)
  Mutation: WT
  Entrez Gene: EGFR (a.k.a. ERBB, ERBB1, ERRP, HER1, NISBD2, NNCIS, PIG61, mENA)
  Promoter: None
  Cloning method: Gateway Cloning
  Sequencing primers: 5′ M13pUC-fwd; 3′ M13-Rev
Terms and licenses: Academic/Nonprofit Terms; Industry Terms: Not Available to Industry
Depositor comments: Closed state: stop codon immediately follows insert Supporting reference: Systematic morphological profiling of human gene and allele function via Cell Painting. Rohban MH, et al. Elife. 2017, Mar 18;6. pii: e24060. PubMed PMID 28315521
How to cite: pDONR223_EGFR_WT was a gift from Jesse Boehm & William Hahn & David Root (Addgene plasmid # 81926 ; http://n2t.net/addgene:81926 ; RRID:Addgene_81926)
