>Addgene plasmid #81926 | pDONR223_EGFR_WT | depositor partial sequence | sequence record 155245 | Insert sequence
[3630 nt withheld, positions 1-3630]
TGATTGCCAA
